Addgene plasmid #176807: pEE050
Purpose: Encodes codon optimized putative thermophilic PET hydrolase enzyme for bacterial expression
Depositing lab: Gregg Beckham. Depositing organization: National Laboratory of the Rockies (NLR). Publication: Sourcing thermotolerant poly(ethylene terephthalate) hydrolase scaffolds from natural diversity. Erickson E, Gado JE, Avilan L, Bratti F, Brizendine RK, Cox PA, Gill R, Graham R, Kim DJ, Konig G, Michener WE, Poudel S, Ramirez KJ, Shakespeare TJ, Zahn M, Boyd ES, Payne CM, DuBois JL, Pickford AR, Beckham GT, McGeehan JE. Nat Commun. 2022 Dec 21;13(1):7850. doi: 10.1038/s41467-022-35237-x. PubMed 36543766.
Backbone
  Vector backbone: pET21b(+)
  Backbone manufacturer: EMD Biosciences
  Backbone size w/o insert (bp): 5366
  Vector type: Bacterial Expression
Growth in bacteria
  Bacterial resistance: Ampicillin, 100 μg/mL
  Growth temperature: 37°C
  Growth strain: DH5alpha
  Copy number: High Copy
Gene/Insert
  Gene/Insert name: 601 (alt names: Tcur1278; Thermomonospora curvata WP_012851645.1)
  Species: Thermomonospora curvata
  Insert size (bp): 783
  Promoter: T7
  Tag / fusion protein: 6xHis (C terminal on backbone)
  Cloning method: Restriction Enzyme; 5′ cloning site NdeI (unknown if destroyed); 3′ cloning site XhoI (unknown if destroyed)
  Sequencing primers: 5′ T7 For; 3′ T7 Rev
Terms and licenses: Academic/Nonprofit Terms; Industry Terms: Not Available to Industry
Depositor comments: Accession Number WP_012851645.1
How to cite: pEE050 was a gift from Gregg Beckham (Addgene plasmid # 176807 ; http://n2t.net/addgene:176807 ; RRID:Addgene_176807)
