[The description below was written by a language model from this plasmid's Addgene catalogue record and pLannotate feature annotations shown in this document.]
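Description:
pEE050 is a bacterial expression plasmid built on the pET21b(+) backbone that carries a codon-optimized gene for a putative thermophilic poly(ethylene terephthalate) hydrolase from Thermomonospora curvata, listed as candidate "601" and also known as Tcur1278. The 783 bp insert was placed between the NdeI and XhoI sites, giving a sequenced plasmid of about 6.1 kb. The automated annotation matches the coding region to a characterized cutinase family member that degrades PET, which fits the stated function. That match reflects homology only, not the identity of this enzyme.

Expression follows the standard pET arrangement. A T7 promoter followed immediately by a lac operator drives transcription, a T7 gene 10 ribosome binding site supports translation, and a T7 terminator closes the unit. The backbone-encoded lacI gene supplies repressor, so transcription stays low until IPTG is added in a host that provides T7 RNA polymerase. The open reading frame reads into the backbone's C-terminal 6xHis tag for metal-affinity purification. The annotation labels this as a fragment of a longer His tag, and the short "SET1" hit just downstream is likely a spurious match to vector sequence before the terminator.

The plasmid is selected with ampicillin through the bla gene and replicates from a pBR322-type ColE1 origin, with the rop and bom regions present. The catalogue lists it as high copy, although rop normally moderates copy number. An f1 origin allows single-stranded DNA production, and the tetracycline resistance fragments are non-functional pBR322 remnants. The construct belongs to a set used to screen natural sequence diversity for thermotolerant PET hydrolase scaffolds by producing recombinant enzyme in E. coli.
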