Features (pLannotate 1.2.2; 19 found; start..end, strand, type, name):
    960..1037    -  promoter       lacI promoter: lacI
   1045..1324    -  CDS            TcR (fragment): tetracycline efflux protein; tet; confers resistance to tetracycline
   1346..1364    +  promoter       T7 promoter: promoter for bacteriophage T7 RNA polymerase
   1365..1389    +  protein_bind   lac operator: The lac repressor binds to the lac operator to inhibit transcription in E. coli. This inhibition can be relieved by adding lactose or isopropyl-β-D-thiogalactopyranoside (IPTG). lac repressor encoded by lacI
   1404..1426    +  RBS            RBS: efficient ribosome binding site from bacteriophage T7 gene 10 (Olins and Rangwala, 1989)
   1440..2201    +  CDS            PETH_UNKP (fragment): Experimental evidence at protein level: Swiss-Prot protein existence level 1. Cutinase that degrades cutin fibers prepared from tomato peels and hydrolyzes various fatty acid monoesters with acyl chain lengths of 2 to 18, with a preference for short-chain substrates (C4 substrate at most). Cannot hydrolyze olive oil (PubMed:22194294). Is also able to degrade polyethylene terephthalate (PET), the most abundant polyester plastic in the world (PubMed:22194294, PubMed:32269349). Can also depolymerize poly(epsilon-caprolactone) (PCL), a synthetic aliphatic biodegradable polyester (PubMed:22194294).
   2226..2243    +  CDS            9xHis (fragment): 9xHis affinity tag
   2253..2302    +  CDS            SET1 (fragment): solubility-enhancement tag derived from T7 phage gene 10B
   2310..2357    +  terminator     T7 terminator: transcription terminator for bacteriophage T7 RNA polymerase
   2394..2822    +  rep_origin     f1 ori (sequence partly withheld): f1 bacteriophage origin of replication; arrow indicates direction of (+) strand synthesis
   2875..2979    +  promoter       AmpR promoter: bla
   2980..3840    +  CDS            AmpR: β-lactamase; bla; confers resistance to ampicillin, carbenicillin, and related antibiotics
   4011..4599    +  rep_origin     ori: high-copy-number ColE1/pMB1/pBR322/pUC origin of replication
   4785..4924    -  misc_feature   bom: basis of mobility region from pBR322
   5026..5217    -  CDS            rop: Rop protein, which maintains plasmids at low copy number; rop
   5234..5614    +  CDS            YPB1_ECOLX: Protein predicted: Swiss-Prot protein existence level 4. From Escherichia coli.
   5686..5977    -  CDS            TcR (fragment): tetracycline efflux protein; tet; confers resistance to tetracycline
   5992..6013    -  protein_bind   CAP binding site: CAP binding activates transcription in the presence of cAMP. E. coli catabolite activator protein
   6026..959     -  CDS            lacI (across the origin): lac repressor; lacI; The lac repressor binds to the lac operator to inhibit transcription in E. coli. This inhibition can be relieved by adding lactose or isopropyl-β-D-thiogalactopyranoside (IPTG).
>Addgene plasmid #176807 | pEE050 | addgene full sequence | sequence record 349635 | Addgene NGS Result
GGCAACAGCTGATTGCCCTTCACCGCCTGGCCCTGAGAGAGTTGCAGCAAGCGGTCCACGCTGGTTTGCC
CCAGCAGGCGAAAATCCTGTTTGATGGTGGTTAACGGCGGGATATAACATGAGCTGTCTTCGGTATCGTC
GTATCCCACTACCGAGATATCCGCACCAACGCGCAGCCCGGACTCGGTAATGGCGCGCATTGCGCCCAGC
GCCATCTGATCGTTGGCAACCAGCATCGCAGTGGGAACGATGCCCTCATTCAGCATTTGCATGGTTTGTT
GAAAACCGGACATGGCACTCCAGTCGCCTTCCCGTTCCGCTATCGGCTGAATTTGATTGCGAGTGAGATA
TTTATGCCAGCCAGCCAGACGCAGACGCGCCGAGACAGAACTTAATGGGCCCGCTAACAGCGCGATTTGC
TGGTGACCCAATGCGACCAGATGCTCCACGCCCAGTCGCGTACCGTCTTCATGGGAGAAAATAATACTGT
TGATGGGTGTCTGGTCAGAGACATCAAGAAATAACGCCGGAACATTAGTGCAGGCAGCTTCCACAGCAAT
GGCATCCTGGTCATCCAGCGGATAGTTAATGATCAGCCCACTGACGCGTTGCGCGAGAAGATTGTGCACC
GCCGCTTTACAGGCTTCGACGCCGCTTCGTTCTACCATCGACACCACCACGCTGGCACCCAGTTGATCGG
CGCGAGATTTAATCGCCGCGACAATTTGCGACGGCGCGTGCAGGGCCAGACTGGAGGTGGCAACGCCAAT
CAGCAACGACTGTTTGCCCGCCAGTTGTTGTGCCACGCGGTTGGGAATGTAATTCAGCTCCGCCATCGCC
GCTTCCACTTTTTCCCGCGTTTTCGCAGAAACGTGGCTGGCCTGGTTCACCACGCGGGAAACGGTCTGAT
AAGAGACACCGGCATACTCTGCGACATCGTATAACGTTACTGGTTTCACATTCACCACCCTGAATTGACT
CTCTTCCGGGCGCTATCATGCCATACCGCGAAAGGTTTTGCGCCATTCGATGGTGTCCGGGATCTCGACG
CTCTCCCTTATGCGACTCCTGCATTAGGAAGCAGCCCAGTAGTAGGTTGAGGCCGTTGAGCACCGCCGCC
GCAAGGAATGGTGCATGCAAGGAGATGGCGCCCAACAGTCCCCCGGCCACGGGGCCTGCCACCATACCCA
CGCCGAAACAAGCGCTCATGAGCCCGAAGTGGCGAGCCCGATCTTCCCCATCGGTGATGTCGGCGATATA
GGCGCCAGCAACCGCACCTGTGGCGCCGGTGATGCCGGCCACGATGCGTCCGGCGTAGAGGATCGAGATC
TCGATCCCGCGAAATTAATACGACTCACTATAGGGGAATTGTGAGCGGATAACAATTCCCCTCTAGAAAT
AATTTTGTTTAACTTTAAGAAGGAGATATACATATGGCTGCGAATCCGTACCAACGTGGCCCGGATCCAA
CCGAATCGCTGCTGCGCGCCGCTCGCGGTCCGTTCGCCGTTTCAGAACAATCTGTTTCTCGTTTATCTGT
CTCCGGTTTTGGTGGTGGTCGTATCTACTATCCGACCACTACGTCCCAGGGTACGTTTGGCGCTATCGCT
ATTAGCCCGGGTTTTACCGCATCATGGAGCTCGCTCGCTTGGCTGGGCCCGCGCCTGGCGAGTCATGGTT
TCGTAGTTATCGGTATTGAAACCAACACCCGCCTGGACCAGCCGGATTCCCGTGGCCGTCAGCTGCTGGC
TGCTCTGGACTACCTGACCCAGCGTTCCTCTGTGCGCAACCGTGTTGACGCGTCTCGCCTGGCGGTCGCA
GGTCACTCCATGGGTGGTGGCGGCACTCTGGAAGCGGCAAAGAGCCGTACCAGCCTGAAAGCTGCAATCC
CGATTGCACCGTGGAACCTGGACAAAACTTGGCCGGAAGTTCGCACCCCGACCCTGATTATTGGCGGTGA
ATTGGACAGCATTGCTCCGGTCGCTACCCATAGCATTCCGTTTTACAACTCTCTGACCAATGCACGTGAA
AAAGCTTATCTGGAACTGAACAACGCGTCTCACTTTTTTCCTCAGTTTTCCAACGATACCATGGCTAAAT
TCATGATCTCTTGGATGAAACGCTTCATCGATGACGATACGCGTTATGACCAGTTCCTGTGCCCGCCGCC
GCGTGCTATCGGTGATATTTCGGACTACCGTGATACTTGTCCGCACACCCTCGAGCACCACCACCACCAC
CACTGAGATCCGGCTGCTAACAAAGCCCGAAAGGAAGCTGAGTTGGCTGCTGCCACCGCTGAGCAATAAC
TAGCATAACCCCTTGGGGCCTCTAAACGGGTCTTGAGGGGTTTTTTGCTGAAAGGAGGAACTATATCCGG
ATTGGCGAATGGG
[124 nt withheld, positions 2394-2517]
C
[91 nt withheld, positions 2519-2609]
A
[49 nt withheld, positions 2611-2659]
CCTTTGACGTTGGAGTCCACGTTCTTT
[37 nt withheld, positions 2687-2723]
ACCCTATCTCGGTCTATTCTTTTGATTTATAAGGGATTTTGCCGATTTCGGCCTATTGGTTAAAAAATGA
GCTGATTTAACAAAAATTTAACGCGAATTTTAACAAAATATTAACGCTTACAATTTAGGTGGCACTTTTC
GGGGAAATGTGCGCGGAACCCCTATTTGTTTATTTTTCTAAATACATTCAAATATGTATCCGCTCATGAG
ACAATAACCCTGATAAATGCTTCAATAATATTGAAAAAGGAAGAGTATGAGTATTCAACATTTCCGTGTC
GCCCTTATTCCCTTTTTTGCGGCATTTTGCCTTCCTGTTTTTGCTCACCCAGAAACGCTGGTGAAAGTAA
AAGATGCTGAAGATCAGTTGGGTGCACGAGTGGGTTACATCGAACTGGATCTCAACAGCGGTAAGATCCT
TGAGAGTTTTCGCCCCGAAGAACGTTTTCCAATGATGAGCACTTTTAAAGTTCTGCTATGTGGCGCGGTA
TTATCCCGTATTGACGCCGGGCAAGAGCAACTCGGTCGCCGCATACACTATTCTCAGAATGACTTGGTTG
AGTACTCACCAGTCACAGAAAAGCATCTTACGGATGGCATGACAGTAAGAGAATTATGCAGTGCTGCCAT
AACCATGAGTGATAACACTGCGGCCAACTTACTTCTGACAACGATCGGAGGACCGAAGGAGCTAACCGCT
TTTTTGCACAACATGGGGGATCATGTAACTCGCCTTGATCGTTGGGAACCGGAGCTGAATGAAGCCATAC
CAAACGACGAGCGTGACACCACGATGCCTGCAGCAATGGCAACAACGTTGCGCAAACTATTAACTGGCGA
ACTACTTACTCTAGCTTCCCGGCAACAATTAATAGACTGGATGGAGGCGGATAAAGTTGCAGGACCACTT
CTGCGCTCGGCCCTTCCGGCTGGCTGGTTTATTGCTGATAAATCTGGAGCCGGTGAGCGTGGGTCTCGCG
GTATCATTGCAGCACTGGGGCCAGATGGTAAGCCCTCCCGTATCGTAGTTATCTACACGACGGGGAGTCA
GGCAACTATGGATGAACGAAATAGACAGATCGCTGAGATAGGTGCCTCACTGATTAAGCATTGGTAACTG
TCAGACCAAGTTTACTCATATATACTTTAGATTGATTTAAAACTTCATTTTTAATTTAAAAGGATCTAGG
TGAAGATCCTTTTTGATAATCTCATGACCAAAATCCCTTAACGTGAGTTTTCGTTCCACTGAGCGTCAGA
CCCCGTAGAAAAGATCAAAGGATCTTCTTGAGATCCTTTTTTTCTGCGCGTAATCTGCTGCTTGCAAACA
AAAAAACCACCGCTACCAGCGGTGGTTTGTTTGCCGGATCAAGAGCTACCAACTCTTTTTCCGAAGGTAA
CTGGCTTCAGCAGAGCGCAGATACCAAATACTGTCCTTCTAGTGTAGCCGTAGTTAGGCCACCACTTCAA
GAACTCTGTAGCACCGCCTACATACCTCGCTCTGCTAATCCTGTTACCAGTGGCTGCTGCCAGTGGCGAT
AAGTCGTGTCTTACCGGGTTGGACTCAAGACGATAGTTACCGGATAAGGCGCAGCGGTCGGGCTGAACGG
GGGGTTCGTGCACACAGCCCAGCTTGGAGCGAACGACCTACACCGAACTGAGATACCTACAGCGTGAGCT
ATGAGAAAGCGCCACGCTTCCCGAAGGGAGAAAGGCGGACAGGTATCCGGTAAGCGGCAGGGTCGGAACA
GGAGAGCGCACGAGGGAGCTTCCAGGGGGAAACGCCTGGTATCTTTATAGTCCTGTCGGGTTTCGCCACC
TCTGACTTGAGCGTCGATTTTTGTGATGCTCGTCAGGGGGGCGGAGCCTATGGAAAAACGCCAGCAACGC
GGCCTTTTTACGGTTCCTGGCCTTTTGCTGGCCTTTTGCTCACATGTTCTTTCCTGCGTTATCCCCTGAT
TCTGTGGATAACCGTATTACCGCCTTTGAGTGAGCTGATACCGCTCGCCGCAGCCGAACGACCGAGCGCA
GCGAGTCAGTGAGCGAGGAAGCGGAAGAGCGCCTGATGCGGTATTTTCTCCTTACGCATCTGTGCGGTAT
TTCACACCGCAATGGTGCACTCTCAGTACAATCTGCTCTGATGCCGCATAGTTAAGCCAGTATACACTCC
GCTATCGCTACGTGACTGGGTCATGGCTGCGCCCCGACACCCGCCAACACCCGCTGACGCGCCCTGACGG
GCTTGTCTGCTCCCGGCATCCGCTTACAGACAAGCTGTGACCGTCTCCGGGAGCTGCATGTGTCAGAGGT
TTTCACCGTCATCACCGAAACGCGCGAGGCAGCTGCGGTAAAGCTCATCAGCGTGGTCGTGAAGCGATTC
ACAGATGTCTGCCTGTTCATCCGCGTCCAGCTCGTTGAGTTTCTCCAGAAGCGTTAATGTCTGGCTTCTG
ATAAAGCGGGCCATGTTAAGGGCGGTTTTTTCCTGTTTGGTCACTGATGCCTCCGTGTAAGGGGGATTTC
TGTTCATGGGGGTAATGATACCGATGAAACGAGAGAGGATGCTCACGATACGGGTTACTGATGATGAACA
TGCCCGGTTACTGGAACGTTGTGAGGGTAAACAACTGGCGGTATGGATGCGGCGGGACCAGAGAAAAATC
ACTCAGGGTCAATGCCAGCGCTTCGTTAATACAGATGTAGGTGTTCCACAGGGTAGCCAGCAGCATCCTG
CGATGCAGATCCGGAACATAATGGTGCAGGGCGCTGACTTCCGCGTTTCCAGACTTTACGAAACACGGAA
ACCGAAGACCATTCATGTTGTTGCTCAGGTCGCAGACGTTTTGCAGCAGCAGTCGCTTCACGTTCGCTCG
CGTATCGGTGATTCATTCTGCTAACCAGTAAGGCAACCCCGCCAGCCTAGCCGGGTCCTCAACGACAGGA
GCACGATCATGCGCACCCGTGGGGCCGCCATGCCGGCGATAATGGCCTGCTTCTCGCCGAAACGTTTGGT
GGCGGGACCAGTGACGAAGGCTTGAGCGAGGGCGTGCAAGATTCCGAATACCGCAAGCGACAGGCCGATC
ATCGTCGCGCTCCAGCGAAAGCGGTCCTCGCCGAAAATGACCCAGAGCGCTGCCGGCACCTGTCCTACGA
GTTGCATGATAAAGAAGACAGTCATAAGTGCGGCGACGATAGTCATGCCCCGCGCCCACCGGAAGGAGCT
GACTGGGTTGAAGGCTCTCAAGGGCATCGGTCGAGATCCCGGTGCCTAATGAGTGAGCTAACTTACATTA
ATTGCGTTGCGCTCACTGCCCGCTTTCCAGTCGGGAAACCTGTCGTGCCAGCTGCATTAATGAATCGGCC
AACGCGCGGGGAGAGGCGGTTTGCGTATTGGGCGCCAGGGTGGTTTTTCTTTTCACCAGTGAGACG
