>Addgene plasmid #176807 | pEE050 | depositor partial sequence | sequence record 342669 | Insert (including NdeI and XhoI sites)
CATATGGCTGCGAATCCGTACCAACGTGGCCCGGATCCAACCGAATCGCTGCTGCGCGCCGCTCGCGGTC
CGTTCGCCGTTTCAGAACAATCTGTTTCTCGTTTATCTGTCTCCGGTTTTGGTGGTGGTCGTATCTACTA
TCCGACCACTACGTCCCAGGGTACGTTTGGCGCTATCGCTATTAGCCCGGGTTTTACCGCATCATGGAGC
TCGCTCGCTTGGCTGGGCCCGCGCCTGGCGAGTCATGGTTTCGTAGTTATCGGTATTGAAACCAACACCC
GCCTGGACCAGCCGGATTCCCGTGGCCGTCAGCTGCTGGCTGCTCTGGACTACCTGACCCAGCGTTCCTC
TGTGCGCAACCGTGTTGACGCGTCTCGCCTGGCGGTCGCAGGTCACTCCATGGGTGGTGGCGGCACTCTG
GAAGCGGCAAAGAGCCGTACCAGCCTGAAAGCTGCAATCCCGATTGCACCGTGGAACCTGGACAAAACTT
GGCCGGAAGTTCGCACCCCGACCCTGATTATTGGCGGTGAATTGGACAGCATTGCTCCGGTCGCTACCCA
TAGCATTCCGTTTTACAACTCTCTGACCAATGCACGTGAAAAAGCTTATCTGGAACTGAACAACGCGTCT
CACTTTTTTCCTCAGTTTTCCAACGATACCATGGCTAAATTCATGATCTCTTGGATGAAACGCTTCATCG
ATGACGATACGCGTTATGACCAGTTCCTGTGCCCGCCGCCGCGTGCTATCGGTGATATTTCGGACTACCG
TGATACTTGTCCGCACACCCTCGAG
